Addgene plasmid #220079: TagBFP2-C1-SACM1LdeltaTMD-C389S-Fis1tail
Purpose: SAC1 with a C389S mutation in it with the TMD deleted and replaced with the Fis1tail to replace the TMD and target the mitochondria instead of the ER with a Blue Fluorophore
Depositing lab: Gerry Hammond. Depositing organization: University of Pittsburgh (University, School of Medicine, and Cancer Institute). Publication: Orthogonal Targeting of SAC1 to Mitochondria Implicates ORP2 as a Major Player in PM PI4P Turnover. Doyle CP, Rectenwald A, Timple L, Hammond GRV. Contact (Thousand Oaks). 2024 Feb 7;7:25152564241229272. doi: 10.1177/25152564241229272. eCollection 2024 Jan-Dec. PubMed 38327560.
Backbone
  Vector backbone: pTagBFP2-C1
  Vector type: Mammalian Expression
Growth in bacteria
  Bacterial resistance: Kanamycin, 50 μg/mL
  Growth temperature: 37°C
  Growth strain: DH5alpha
  Copy number: High Copy
Gene/Insert
  Gene/Insert name: SACM1l-C389S-Fis1tail (alt name: SAC1-C389S)
  Species: H. sapiens (human)
  Mutation: C389SdeltaTMD
  Entrez Gene: SACM1L (a.k.a. SAC1)
  Cloning method: Other
Terms and licenses: Academic/Nonprofit Terms; Industry Terms: Not Available to Industry
Depositor comments: SACM1L gene used in this plasmid contains a missense mutation Y433F relative to the human genome reference sequence. However, the short Genetic Variations database (dbSNP) shows that this allele (rs1468542) represents approximately 60% of alleles present in the human population sampled to date. This allele can therefore be viewed as ‘wild-type’.
How to cite: TagBFP2-C1-SACM1LdeltaTMD-C389S-Fis1tail was a gift from Gerry Hammond (Addgene plasmid # 220079 ; http://n2t.net/addgene:220079 ; RRID:Addgene_220079)
