[The description below was written by a language model from this plasmid's Addgene catalogue record and pLannotate feature annotations shown in this document.]
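Description:
TagBFP2-C1-SACM1LdeltaTMD-C389S-Fis1tail is a mammalian expression plasmid built on the pTagBFP2-C1 backbone, about 6.3 kb in the sequenced record. It is propagated in E. coli from a high-copy ColE1/pUC-type origin under kanamycin selection. The single NeoR/KanR (Tn5 aminoglycoside phosphotransferase) gene sits behind tandem bacterial (bla) and SV40 early promoters and is followed by an HSV TK polyadenylation signal, so the same marker can also confer G418 resistance in mammalian cells. An f1 origin is present as well. The short annotated fragments of ble, SV40 large T antigen and the bGH poly(A) signal are most likely backbone remnants or incidental matches rather than functional parts.

The payload is a single fusion reading frame driven by the CMV immediate-early enhancer/promoter and terminated by the SV40 poly(A) signal. A monomeric blue fluorescent protein (TagBFP2 according to the backbone name) lies at the N-terminus. It is followed by human SACM1L (SAC1), which lacks its transmembrane region, and then by a short C-terminal fragment of human FIS1. The Fis1 tail replaces the native SAC1 membrane anchor, so the protein is directed to mitochondria instead of the ER, and the blue tag allows its localisation to be imaged.

The SAC1 portion carries the C389S substitution; the record does not state its functional effect. The depositor also notes a Y433F difference from the reference genome. This is a common human allele and can be regarded as wild type. The associated study used mitochondrially retargeted SAC1 to examine plasma membrane PI4P turnover and the role of ORP2.
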