Features (pLannotate 1.2.2; 15 found; start..end, strand, type, name):
     61..364     +  enhancer       CMV enhancer: human cytomegalovirus immediate early enhancer
    365..568     +  promoter       CMV promoter: human cytomegalovirus (CMV) immediate early promoter
    617..1315    +  CDS            TagBFP: monomeric blue fluorescent protein mammalian codon-optimized
   1336..2910    +  CDS            SACM1L (fragment): SAC1_HUMAN - Also known as KIAA0851 From Homo sapiens (Human).
   2911..3003    +  CDS            FIS1 (fragment): FIS1_HUMAN - Also known as TTC11. Experimental evidence at protein level: Swiss-Prot protein existence level 1. Involved in the fragmentation of the mitochondrial network and its perinuclear clustering. Plays a minor role in the recruitment and association of the fission mediator dynamin-related protein 1 (DNM1L) to the mitochondrial surface and mitochondrial fission. Can induce cytochrome c release from the mitochondrion to the cytosol, ultimately leading to apoptosis. Also mediates peroxisomal fission. From Homo sapiens (Human).
   3006..3082    +  CDS            large T antigen (fragment): large T antigen from SV40 (simian virus 40)
   3105..3226    +  polyA_signal   SV40 poly(A) signal: SV40 polyadenylation signal
   3260..3688    -  rep_origin     f1 ori (sequence partly withheld): f1 bacteriophage origin of replication; arrow indicates direction of (+) strand synthesis
   3715..3819    +  promoter       AmpR promoter: bla
   3821..4178    +  promoter       SV40 promoter: SV40 enhancer and early promoter
   4213..5007    +  CDS            NeoR/KanR: aminoglycoside phosphotransferase from Tn5; aph(3')-II (or nptII); confers resistance to neomycin, kanamycin, and G418 (Geneticin®)
   5028..5180    +  CDS            ble (fragment): BLE_KLEPN - Experimental evidence at protein level: Swiss-Prot protein existence level 1. Binding protein with a strong affinity to the bleomycin family of antibiotics. Binds to CL990; an antimitotic-antibiotic compound. From Klebsiella pneumoniae.
   5239..5286    +  polyA_signal   HSV TK poly(A) signal: herpes simplex virus thymidine kinase polyadenylation signal (Cole and Stacy, 1985)
   5377..5393    -  polyA_signal   bGH poly(A) signal (fragment): bovine growth hormone polyadenylation signal
   5615..6203    +  rep_origin     ori: high-copy-number ColE1/pMB1/pBR322/pUC origin of replication
>Addgene plasmid #220079 | TagBFP2-C1-SACM1LdeltaTMD-C389S-Fis1tail | addgene full sequence | sequence record 434127 | Addgene NGS Result
TAGTTATTAATAGTAATCAATTACGGGGTCATTAGTTCATAGCCCATATATGGAGTTCCGCGTTACATAA
CTTACGGTAAATGGCCCGCCTGGCTGACCGCCCAACGACCCCCGCCCATTGACGTCAATAATGACGTATG
TTCCCATAGTAACGCCAATAGGGACTTTCCATTGACGTCAATGGGTGGAGTATTTACGGTAAACTGCCCA
CTTGGCAGTACATCAAGTGTATCATATGCCAAGTACGCCCCCTATTGACGTCAATGACGGTAAATGGCCC
GCCTGGCATTATGCCCAGTACATGACCTTATGGGACTTTCCTACTTGGCAGTACATCTACGTATTAGTCA
TCGCTATTACCATGGTGATGCGGTTTTGGCAGTACATCAATGGGCGTGGATAGCGGTTTGACTCACGGGG
ATTTCCAAGTCTCCACCCCATTGACGTCAATGGGAGTTTGTTTTGGCACCAAAATCAACGGGACTTTCCA
AAATGTCGTAACAACTCCGCCCCATTGACGCAAATGGGCGGTAGGCGTGTACGGTGGGAGGTCTATATAA
GCAGAGCTGGTTTAGTGAACCGTCAGATCCGCTAGCGCTACCGGTCGCCACCATGGTGAGCGAGCTGATT
AAGGAGAACATGCACATGAAGCTGTACATGGAGGGCACCGTGGACAACCATCACTTCAAGTGCACATCCG
AGGGCGAAGGCAAGCCCTACGAGGGCACCCAGACCATGAGAATCAAGGTGGTCGAGGGCGGCCCTCTCCC
CTTCGCCTTCGACATCCTGGCTACTAGCTTCCTCTACGGCAGCAAGACCTTCATCAACCACACCCAGGGC
ATCCCCGACTTCTTCAAGCAGTCCTTCCCTGAGGGCTTCACATGGGAGAGAGTCACCACATACGAAGACG
GGGGCGTGCTGACCGCTACCCAGGACACCAGCCTCCAGGACGGCTGCCTCATCTACAACGTCAAGATCAG
AGGGGTGAACTTCACATCCAACGGCCCTGTGATGCAGAAGAAAACACTCGGCTGGGAGGCCTTCACCGAG
ACGCTGTACCCCGCTGACGGCGGCCTGGAAGGCAGAAACGACATGGCCCTGAAGCTCGTGGGCGGGAGCC
ATCTGATCGCAAACGCCAAGACCACATATAGATCCAAGAAACCCGCTAAGAACCTCAAGATGCCTGGCGT
CTACTATGTGGACTACAGACTGGAAAGAATCAAGGAGGCCAACAACGAGACCTACGTCGAGCAGCACGAG
GTGGCAGTGGCCAGATACTGCGACCTCCCTAGCAAACTGGGGCACAAGCTTAATTCCGGACTCAGATCTG
AGCTCATGGCGACGGCGGCCTACGAGCAGCTGAAGCTGCATATCACACCTGAAAAATTTTATGTGGAAGC
TTGTGATGATGGAGCAGATGACGTACTTACCATTGACCGTGTGTCCACAGAGGTTACCCTTGCAGTCAAG
AAAGATGTTCCTCCTTCAGCTGTCACAAGACCAATATTTGGTATACTGGGCACAATCCATCTGGTGGCAG
GTAATTATCTTATAGTCATTACCAAAAAGATAAAAGTAGGTGAATTTTTCAGTCATGTAGTCTGGAAAGC
AACAGATTTTGATGTCCTTTCTTATAAGAAGACAATGTTGCACTTAACTGATATTCAGTTACAAGATAAT
AAAACCTTCCTAGCGATGCTAAACCATGTCTTGAATGTGGATGGATTTTACTTTTCAACAACATATGATT
TGACCCATACTTTGCAGCGGCTATCCAACACTAGTCCTGAATTCCAAGAAATGAGTCTCTTGGAAAGGGC
AGATCAGCGGTTTGTATGGAATGGTCATCTTCTAAGAGAACTTTCTGCACAGCCAGAGGTTCATCGGTTT
GCCCTTCCAGTGTTACATGGCTTTATTACCATGCATTCATGTTCTATTAATGGAAAATACTTTGATTGGA
TTCTCATCTCGAGGAGGAGCTGTTTCAGAGCTGGTGTGCGCTATTATGTAAGAGGAATTGATTCGGAAGG
CCATGCAGCTAACTTTGTAGAAACAGAACAAATTGTGCACTACAATGGGAGCAAAGCTTCGTTTGTACAG
ACTCGAGGATCAATACCTGTTTTCTGGTCCCAAAGACCAAACCTCAAGTACAAACCACTGCCACAGATCA
GCAAAGTAGCAAATCACATGGACGGTTTCCAAAGGCATTTTGATTCCCAAGTAATTATTTATGGAAAACA
AGTTATAATCAATCTGATTAACCAGAAGGGCTCGGAGAAGCCACTTGAGCAGACATTTGCAACAATGGTG
TCTTCCTTGGGAAGTGGAATGATGAGATACATTGCCTTTGACTTCCATAAGGAATGTAAAAATATGAGAT
GGGATCGACTAAGTATTTTATTGGATCAGGTAGCAGAAATGCAAGATGAATTAAGTTATTTTCTAGTGGA
CTCTGCTGGCCAGGTGGTGGCAAACCAGGAAGGCGTGTTCCGAAGCAATAGCATGGATTGTCTAGATAGA
ACCAATGTGATCCAGAGTTTGTTAGCTCGTCGTTCACTTCAGGCCCAACTTCAGAGACTAGGAGTTTTGC
ATGTGGGACAAAAGCTTGAAGAACAAGATGAATTTGAGAAGATTTTCAAAAATGCCTGGGCTGACAACGC
AAATGCTTGTGCCAAGCAATATGCGGGAACTGGTGCCTTGAAGACTGACTTTACCAGAACTGGAAAGAGA
ACTCATTTGGGACTTATAATGGATGGCTGGAACTCAATGATACGATATTATAAGAACAACTTTTCCGATG
GATTTAGACAAGATTCCATAGACTTATTTCTTGGAAACTATTCAGTGGATGAATTAGAATCTCATAGTCC
TTTAAGTGTTCCAAGGGACTGGAAATTGTCGACGGTACCGGGACTCGTGGGCATGGCCATCGTGGGAGGC
ATGGCCCTGGGTGTGGCGGGACTGGCCGGACTCATCGGACTTGCTGTGTCCAAGTCCAAATCCTGATCAG
CCATACCACATTTGTAGAGGTTTTACTTGCTTTAAAAAACCTCCCACACCTCCCCCTGAACCTGAAACAT
AAAATGAATGCAATTGTTGTTGTTAACTTGTTTATTGCAGCTTATAATGGTTACAAATAAAGCAATAGCA
TCACAAATTTCACAAATAAAGCATTTTTTTCACTGCATTCTAGTTGTGGTTTGTCCAAACTCATCAATGT
ATCTTAACGCGTAAATTGTAAGCGTTAATATTTTGTTAAAATTCGCGTTAAATTTTTGTTAAATCAGCTC
ATTTTTTAACCAATAGGCCGAAATCGGCAAAATCCCTTATAAATCAAAAGAATAGACCGAGATAGGGT
[37 nt withheld, positions 3359-3395]
AAAGAACGTGGACTCCAACGTCAAAGG
[49 nt withheld, positions 3423-3471]
T
[91 nt withheld, positions 3473-3563]
G
[124 nt withheld, positions 3565-3688]
CAGGTGGCACTTTTCGGGGAAATGTGCGCGGAACCCCTATTTGTTTATTTTTCTAAATACATTCAAATAT
GTATCCGCTCATGAGACAATAACCCTGATAAATGCTTCAATAATATTGAAAAAGGAAGAGTCCTGAGGCG
GAAAGAACCAGCTGTGGAATGTGTGTCAGTTAGGGTGTGGAAAGTCCCCAGGCTCCCCAGCAGGCAGAAG
TATGCAAAGCATGCATCTCAATTAGTCAGCAACCAGGTGTGGAAAGTCCCCAGGCTCCCCAGCAGGCAGA
AGTATGCAAAGCATGCATCTCAATTAGTCAGCAACCATAGTCCCGCCCCTAACTCCGCCCATCCCGCCCC
TAACTCCGCCCAGTTCCGCCCATTCTCCGCCCCATGGCTGACTAATTTTTTTTATTTATGCAGAGGCCGA
GGCCGCCTCGGCCTCTGAGCTATTCCAGAAGTAGTGAGGAGGCTTTTTTGGAGGCCTAGGCTTTTGCAAA
GATCGATCAAGAGACAGGATGAGGATCGTTTCGCATGATTGAACAAGATGGATTGCACGCAGGTTCTCCG
GCCGCTTGGGTGGAGAGGCTATTCGGCTATGACTGGGCACAACAGACAATCGGCTGCTCTGATGCCGCCG
TGTTCCGGCTGTCAGCGCAGGGGCGCCCGGTTCTTTTTGTCAAGACCGACCTGTCCGGTGCCCTGAATGA
ACTGCAAGACGAGGCAGCGCGGCTATCGTGGCTGGCCACGACGGGCGTTCCTTGCGCAGCTGTGCTCGAC
GTTGTCACTGAAGCGGGAAGGGACTGGCTGCTATTGGGCGAAGTGCCGGGGCAGGATCTCCTGTCATCTC
ACCTTGCTCCTGCCGAGAAAGTATCCATCATGGCTGATGCAATGCGGCGGCTGCATACGCTTGATCCGGC
TACCTGCCCATTCGACCACCAAGCGAAACATCGCATCGAGCGAGCACGTACTCGGATGGAAGCCGGTCTT
GTCGATCAGGATGATCTGGACGAAGAGCATCAGGGGCTCGCGCCAGCCGAACTGTTCGCCAGGCTCAAGG
CGAGCATGCCCGACGGCGAGGATCTCGTCGTGACCCATGGCGATGCCTGCTTGCCGAATATCATGGTGGA
AAATGGCCGCTTTTCTGGATTCATCGACTGTGGCCGGCTGGGTGTGGCGGACCGCTATCAGGACATAGCG
TTGGCTACCCGTGATATTGCTGAAGAGCTTGGCGGCGAATGGGCTGACCGCTTCCTCGTGCTTTACGGTA
TCGCCGCTCCCGATTCGCAGCGCATCGCCTTCTATCGCCTTCTTGACGAGTTCTTCTGAGCGGGACTCTG
GGGTTCGAAATGACCGACCAAGCGACGCCCAACCTGCCATCACGAGATTTCGATTCCACCGCCGCCTTCT
ATGAAAGGTTGGGCTTCGGAATCGTTTTCCGGGACGCCGGCTGGATGATCCTCCAGCGCGGGGATCTCAT
GCTGGAGTTCTTCGCCCACCCTAGGGGGAGGCTAACTGAAACACGGAAGGAGACAATACCGGAAGGAACC
CGCGCTATGACGGCAATAAAAAGACAGAATAAAACGCACGGTGTTGGGTCGTTTGTTCATAAACGCGGGG
TTCGGTCCCAGGGCTGGCACTCTGTCGATACCCCACCGAGACCCCATTGGGGCCAATACGCCCGCGTTTC
TTCCTTTTCCCCACCCCACCCCCCAAGTTCGGGTGAAGGCCCAGGGCTCGCAGCCAACGTCGGGGCGGCA
GGCCCTGCCATAGCCTCAGGTTACTCATATATACTTTAGATTGATTTAAAACTTCATTTTTAATTTAAAA
GGATCTAGGTGAAGATCCTTTTTGATAATCTCATGACCAAAATCCCTTAACGTGAGTTTTCGTTCCACTG
AGCGTCAGACCCCGTAGAAAAGATCAAAGGATCTTCTTGAGATCCTTTTTTTCTGCGCGTAATCTGCTGC
TTGCAAACAAAAAAACCACCGCTACCAGCGGTGGTTTGTTTGCCGGATCAAGAGCTACCAACTCTTTTTC
CGAAGGTAACTGGCTTCAGCAGAGCGCAGATACCAAATACTGTTCTTCTAGTGTAGCCGTAGTTAGGCCA
CCACTTCAAGAACTCTGTAGCACCGCCTACATACCTCGCTCTGCTAATCCTGTTACCAGTGGCTGCTGCC
AGTGGCGATAAGTCGTGTCTTACCGGGTTGGACTCAAGACGATAGTTACCGGATAAGGCGCAGCGGTCGG
GCTGAACGGGGGGTTCGTGCACACAGCCCAGCTTGGAGCGAACGACCTACACCGAACTGAGATACCTACA
GCGTGAGCTATGAGAAAGCGCCACGCTTCCCGAAGGGAGAAAGGCGGACAGGTATCCGGTAAGCGGCAGG
GTCGGAACAGGAGAGCGCACGAGGGAGCTTCCAGGGGGAAACGCCTGGTATCTTTATAGTCCTGTCGGGT
TTCGCCACCTCTGACTTGAGCGTCGATTTTTGTGATGCTCGTCAGGGGGGCGGAGCCTATGGAAAAACGC
CAGCAACGCGGCCTTTTTACGGTTCCTGGCCTTTTGCTGGCCTTTTGCTCACATGTTCTTTCCTGCGTTA
TCCCCTGATTCTGTGGATAACCGTATTACCGCCATGCAT
